Addgene plasmid #71687: pcDNA3.1+ SMN1 myc HIS
Purpose: Mammalian expression of SMN1
Depositing lab: Gideon Dreyfuss. Depositing organization: University of Pennsylvania.
Backbone
  Vector backbone: pcDNA3.1(+)/myc-His A
  Backbone manufacturer: Invitrogen
  Backbone size w/o insert (bp): 5494
  Vector type: Mammalian Expression
  Selectable markers: Neomycin (select with G418)
Growth in bacteria
  Bacterial resistance: Ampicillin, 100 μg/mL
  Growth temperature: 37°C
  Growth strain: DH5alpha
  Copy number: High Copy
Gene/Insert
  Gene/Insert name: SMN1
  Species: H. sapiens (human)
  Insert size (bp): 849
  Entrez Gene: SMN1 (a.k.a. BCD541, GEMIN1, SMA, SMA1, SMA2, SMA3, SMA4, SMA@, SMN, SMNT, T-BCD541, TDRD16A)
  Promoter: CMV
  Tag / fusion protein: myc (C terminal on backbone); HIS (C terminal on backbone)
  Cloning method: Restriction Enzyme; 5′ cloning site HindIII (not destroyed); 3′ cloning site EcoRI (not destroyed)
  Sequencing primers: 5′ CMV-F; 3′ BGH-rev
Terms and licenses: Academic/Nonprofit Terms; Industry Terms: Not Available to Industry
How to cite: pcDNA3.1+ SMN1 myc HIS was a gift from Gideon Dreyfuss (Addgene plasmid # 71687 ; http://n2t.net/addgene:71687 ; RRID:Addgene_71687)
