[The description below was written by a language model from this plasmid's Addgene catalogue record and pLannotate feature annotations shown in this document.]
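Description:
pcDNA3.1+ SMN1 myc HIS is a mammalian expression plasmid built on the Invitrogen pcDNA3.1(+)/myc-His A backbone and carrying the human SMN1 (survival motor neuron) coding sequence. In bacteria it is maintained at high copy through a ColE1/pUC-type origin and selected with ampicillin via the β-lactamase gene and its native promoter. An f1 origin is also present, which allows production of single-stranded DNA. For mammalian cells, an SV40 early promoter drives the neomycin phosphotransferase gene, followed by an SV40 polyadenylation signal, so stable transfectants can be selected with G418.

The expression cassette consists of the human cytomegalovirus immediate-early enhancer and promoter, a T7 promoter that can support in vitro transcription, the SMN1 insert cloned between HindIII and EcoRI sites (both retained), and the bovine growth hormone polyadenylation signal. The catalogue entry states that the backbone supplies C-terminal myc and polyhistidine tags for immunodetection and metal-affinity purification of the fusion protein. These tags are not called as separate features in the automated annotation, although there is unannotated space between the end of the SMN1 match and the bGH signal where they would lie. The annotation labels the SMN1 match a fragment of 834 nt, slightly shorter than the recorded 849 bp insert. Several other short hits, such as the truncated HIV-1 LTR, ble, lacI and bom fragments, are probably small backbone remnants or similarity matches rather than functional elements.

SMN is the core component of the SMN complex, which assembles Sm proteins onto small nuclear RNAs to form spliceosomal snRNPs. The stated purpose is mammalian expression of SMN1.
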