Features (pLannotate 1.2.2; 20 found; start..end, strand, type, name):
     46..98      -  misc_feature   bom (fragment): basis of mobility region from pBR322
    253..632     +  enhancer       CMV enhancer: human cytomegalovirus immediate early enhancer
    633..836     +  promoter       CMV promoter: human cytomegalovirus (CMV) immediate early promoter
    832..865     +  LTR            5' LTR (truncated) (fragment): truncated 5' long terminal repeat (LTR) from HIV-1
    881..899     +  promoter       T7 promoter: promoter for bacteriophage T7 RNA polymerase
    929..1762    +  CDS            SMN1 (fragment): SMN_HUMAN - Also known as SMN, SMNT. Experimental evidence at protein level: Swiss-Prot protein existence level 1. The SMN complex plays a catalyst role in the assembly of small nuclear ribonucleoproteins (snRNPs), the building blocks of the spliceosome. Thereby, plays an important role in the splicing of cellular pre-mRNAs. Most spliceosomal snRNPs contain a common set of Sm proteins SNRPB, SNRPD1, SNRPD2, SNRPD3, SNRPE, SNRPF and SNRPG that assemble in a heptameric protein ring on the Sm site of the small nuclear RNA to form the core snRNP. In the cytosol, the Sm proteins SNRPD1, SNRPD2, SNR
   1920..2144    +  polyA_signal   bGH poly(A) signal: bovine growth hormone polyadenylation signal
   2148..2169    +  promoter       SV40 promoter (fragment): SV40 enhancer and early promoter
   2190..2618    +  rep_origin     f1 ori (sequence partly withheld): f1 bacteriophage origin of replication; arrow indicates direction of (+) strand synthesis
   2671..2881    +  promoter       SV40 promoter: SV40 early promoter
   2956..3747    +  CDS            neo: KKA2_KLEPN - Also known as kan, nptII. Experimental evidence at protein level: Swiss-Prot protein existence level 1. Resistance to kanamycin, neomycin, paromomycin, ribostamycin, butirosin and gentamicin B. From Klebsiella pneumoniae.
   3773..3931    +  CDS            ble (fragment): BLE_KLEPN - Experimental evidence at protein level: Swiss-Prot protein existence level 1. Binding protein with a strong affinity to the bleomycin family of antibiotics. Binds to CL990; an antimitotic-antibiotic compound. From Klebsiella pneumoniae.
   3926..4047    +  polyA_signal   SV40 poly(A) signal: SV40 polyadenylation signal
   4120..4136    -  protein_bind   lac operator: The lac repressor binds to the lac operator to inhibit transcription in E. coli. This inhibition can be relieved by adding lactose or isopropyl-β-D-thiogalactopyranoside (IPTG). lac repressor encoded by lacI
   4144..4174    -  promoter       lac promoter: promoter for the E. coli lac operon
   4189..4210    -  protein_bind   CAP binding site: CAP binding activates transcription in the presence of cAMP. E. coli catabolite activator protein
   4223..4315    -  CDS            lacI (fragment): lac repressor; lacI; The lac repressor binds to the lac operator to inhibit transcription in E. coli. This inhibition can be relieved by adding lactose or isopropyl-β-D-thiogalactopyranoside (IPTG).
   4498..5086    -  rep_origin     ori: high-copy-number ColE1/pMB1/pBR322/pUC origin of replication
   5257..6117    -  CDS            AmpR: β-lactamase; bla; confers resistance to ampicillin, carbenicillin, and related antibiotics
   6118..6222    -  promoter       AmpR promoter: bla
>Addgene plasmid #71687 | pcDNA3.1+ SMN1 myc HIS | addgene full sequence | sequence record 287410 | Addgene NGS Result
AAAGTGCCACCTGACGTCGACGGATCGGGAGATCTCCCGATCCCCTATGGTGCACTCTCAGTACAATCTG
CTCTGATGCCGCATAGTTAAGCCAGTATCTGCTCCCTGCTTGTGTGTTGGAGGTCGCTGAGTAGTGCGCG
AGCAAAATTTAAGCTACAACAAGGCAAGGCTTGACCGACAATTGCATGAAGAATCTGCTTAGGGTTAGGC
GTTTTGCGCTGCTTCGCGATGTACGGGCCAGATATACGCGTTGACATTGATTATTGACTAGTTATTAATA
GTAATCAATTACGGGGTCATTAGTTCATAGCCCATATATGGAGTTCCGCGTTACATAACTTACGGTAAAT
GGCCCGCCTGGCTGACCGCCCAACGACCCCCGCCCATTGACGTCAATAATGACGTATGTTCCCATAGTAA
CGCCAATAGGGACTTTCCATTGACGTCAATGGGTGGAGTATTTACGGTAAACTGCCCACTTGGCAGTACA
TCAAGTGTATCATATGCCAAGTACGCCCCCTATTGACGTCAATGACGGTAAATGGCCCGCCTGGCATTAT
GCCCAGTACATGACCTTATGGGACTTTCCTACTTGGCAGTACATCTACGTATTAGTCATCGCTATTACCA
TGGTGATGCGGTTTTGGCAGTACATCAATGGGCGTGGATAGCGGTTTGACTCACGGGGATTTCCAAGTCT
CCACCCCATTGACGTCAATGGGAGTTTGTTTTGGCACCAAAATCAACGGGACTTTCCAAAATGTCGTAAC
AACTCCGCCCCATTGACGCAAATGGGCGGTAGGCGTGTACGGTGGGAGGTCTATATAAGCAGAGCTCTCT
GGCTAACTAGAGAACCCACTGCTTACTGGCTTATCGAAATTAATACGACTCACTATAGGGAGACCCAAGC
TGGCTAGTTAAGCTTGCTATGGCGATGAGCAGCGGCGGCAGTGGTGGCGGCGTCCCGGAGCAGGAGGATT
CCGTGCTGTTCCGGCGCGGCACAGGCCAGAGCGATGATTCTGACATTTGGGATGATACAGCACTGATAAA
AGCATATGATAAAGCTGTGGCTTCATTTAAGCATGCTCTAAAGAATGGTGACATTTGTGAAACTTCGGGT
AAACCAAAAACCACACCTAAAAGAAAACCTGCTAAGAAGAATAAAAGCCAAAAGAAGAATACTGCAGCTT
CCTTACAACAGTGGAAAGTTGGGGACAAATGTTCTGCCATTTGGTCAGAAGACGGTTGCATTTACCCAGC
TACCATTGCTTCAATTGATTTTAAGAGAGAAACCTGTGTTGTGGTTTACACTGGATATGGAAATAGAGAG
GAGCAAAATCTGTCCGATCTACTTTCCCCAATCTGTGAAGTAGCTAATAATATAGAACAAAATGCTCAAG
AGAATGAAAATGAAAGCCAAGTTTCAACAGATGAAAGTGAGAACTCCAGGTCTCCTGGAAATAAATCAGA
TAACATCAAGCCCAAATCTGCTCCATGGAACTCTTTTCTCCCTCCACCACCCCCCATGCCAGGGCCAAGA
CTGGGACCAGGAAAGCCAGGTCTAAAATTCAATGGCCCACCACCGCCACCGCCACCACCACCACCCCACT
TACTATCATGCTGGCTGCCTCCATTTCCTTCTGGACCACCAATAATTCCCCCACCACCTCCCATATGTCC
AGATTCTCTTGATGATGCTGATGCTTTGGGAAGTATGTTAATTTCATGGTACATGAGTGGCTATCATACT
GGCTATTATATGGAAATGCTGGCAGAATTCTGCAGATATCCAGCACAGTGGCGGCCGCTCGAGTCTAGAG
GGCCCTTCGAACAAAAACTCATCTCAGAAGAGGATCTGAATATGCATACCGGTCATCATCACCATCACCA
TTGAGTTTAAACCCGCTGATCAGCCTCGACTGTGCCTTCTAGTTGCCAGCCATCTGTTGTTTGCCCCTCC
CCCGTGCCTTCCTTGACCCTGGAAGGTGCCACTCCCACTGTCCTTTCCTAATAAAATGAGGAAATTGCAT
CGCATTGTCTGAGTAGGTGTCATTCTATTCTGGGGGGTGGGGTGGGGCAGGACAGCAAGGGGGAGGATTG
GGAAGACAATAGCAGGCATGCTGGGGATGCGGTGGGCTCTATGGCTTCTGAGGCGGAAAGAACCAGCTGG
GGCTCTAGGGGGTATCCCC
[124 nt withheld, positions 2190-2313]
C
[91 nt withheld, positions 2315-2405]
A
[49 nt withheld, positions 2407-2455]
CCTTTGACGTTGGAGTCCACGTTCTTT
[37 nt withheld, positions 2483-2519]
ACCCTATCTCGGTCTATTCTTTTGATTTATAAGGGATTTTGCCGATTTCGGCCTATTGGTTAAAAAATGA
GCTGATTTAACAAAAATTTAACGCGAATTAATTCTGTGGAATGTGTGTCAGTTAGGGTGTGGAAAGTCCC
CAGGCTCCCCAGCAGGCAGAAGTATGCAAAGCATGCATCTCAATTAGTCAGCAACCATAGTCCCGCCCCT
AACTCCGCCCATCCCGCCCCTAACTCCGCCCAGTTCCGCCCATTCTCCGCCCCATGGCTGACTAATTTTT
TTTATTTATGCAGAGGCCGAGGCCGCCTCTGCCTCTGAGCTATTCCAGAAGTAGTGAGGAGGCTTTTTTG
GAGGCCTAGGCTTTTGCAAAAAGCTCCCGGGAGCTTGTATATCCATTTTCGGATCTGATCAAGAGACAGG
ATGAGGATCGTTTCGCATGATTGAACAAGATGGATTGCACGCAGGTTCTCCGGCCGCTTGGGTGGAGAGG
CTATTCGGCTATGACTGGGCACAACAGACAATCGGCTGCTCTGATGCCGCCGTGTTCCGGCTGTCAGCGC
AGGGGCGCCCGGTTCTTTTTGTCAAGACCGACCTGTCCGGTGCCCTGAATGAACTGCAGGACGAGGCAGC
GCGGCTATCGTGGCTGGCCACGACGGGCGTTCCTTGCGCAGCTGTGCTCGACGTTGTCACTGAAGCGGGA
AGGGACTGGCTGCTATTGGGCGAAGTGCCGGGGCAGGATCTCCTGTCATCTCACCTTGCTCCTGCCGAGA
AAGTATCCATCATGGCTGATGCAATGCGGCGGCTGCATACGCTTGATCCGGCTACCTGCCCATTCGACCA
CCAAGCGAAACATCGCATCGAGCGAGCACGTACTCGGATGGAAGCCGGTCTTGTCGATCAGGATGATCTG
GACGAAGAGCATCAGGGGCTCGCGCCAGCCGAACTGTTCGCCAGGCTCAAGGCGCGCATGCCCGACGGCG
AGGATCTCGTCGTGACCCATGGCGATGCCTGCTTGCCGAATATCATGGTGGAAAATGGCCGCTTTTCTGG
ATTCATCGACTGTGGCCGGCTGGGTGTGGCGGACCGCTATCAGGACATAGCGTTGGCTACCCGTGATATT
GCTGAAGAGCTTGGCGGCGAATGGGCTGACCGCTTCCTCGTGCTTTACGGTATCGCCGCTCCCGATTCGC
AGCGCATCGCCTTCTATCGCCTTCTTGACGAGTTCTTCTGAGCGGGACTCTGGGGTTCGCGAAATGACCG
ACCAAGCGACGCCCAACCTGCCATCACGAGATTTCGATTCCACCGCCGCCTTCTATGAAAGGTTGGGCTT
CGGAATCGTTTTCCGGGACGCCGGCTGGATGATCCTCCAGCGCGGGGATCTCATGCTGGAGTTCTTCGCC
CACCCCAACTTGTTTATTGCAGCTTATAATGGTTACAAATAAAGCAATAGCATCACAAATTTCACAAATA
AAGCATTTTTTTCACTGCATTCTAGTTGTGGTTTGTCCAAACTCATCAATGTATCTTATCATGTCTGTAT
ACCGTCGACCTCTAGCTAGAGCTTGGCGTAATCATGGTCATAGCTGTTTCCTGTGTGAAATTGTTATCCG
CTCACAATTCCACACAACATACGAGCCGGAAGCATAAAGTGTAAAGCCTGGGGTGCCTAATGAGTGAGCT
AACTCACATTAATTGCGTTGCGCTCACTGCCCGCTTTCCAGTCGGGAAACCTGTCGTGCCAGCTGCATTA
ATGAATCGGCCAACGCGCGGGGAGAGGCGGTTTGCGTATTGGGCGCTCTTCCGCTTCCTCGCTCACTGAC
TCGCTGCGCTCGGTCGTTCGGCTGCGGCGAGCGGTATCAGCTCACTCAAAGGCGGTAATACGGTTATCCA
CAGAATCAGGGGATAACGCAGGAAAGAACATGTGAGCAAAAGGCCAGCAAAAGGCCAGGAACCGTAAAAA
GGCCGCGTTGCTGGCGTTTTTCCATAGGCTCCGCCCCCCTGACGAGCATCACAAAAATCGACGCTCAAGT
CAGAGGTGGCGAAACCCGACAGGACTATAAAGATACCAGGCGTTTCCCCCTGGAAGCTCCCTCGTGCGCT
CTCCTGTTCCGACCCTGCCGCTTACCGGATACCTGTCCGCCTTTCTCCCTTCGGGAAGCGTGGCGCTTTC
TCATAGCTCACGCTGTAGGTATCTCAGTTCGGTGTAGGTCGTTCGCTCCAAGCTGGGCTGTGTGCACGAA
CCCCCCGTTCAGCCCGACCGCTGCGCCTTATCCGGTAACTATCGTCTTGAGTCCAACCCGGTAAGACACG
ACTTATCGCCACTGGCAGCAGCCACTGGTAACAGGATTAGCAGAGCGAGGTATGTAGGCGGTGCTACAGA
GTTCTTGAAGTGGTGGCCTAACTACGGCTACACTAGAAGAACAGTATTTGGTATCTGCGCTCTGCTGAAG
CCAGTTACCTTCGGAAAAAGAGTTGGTAGCTCTTGATCCGGCAAACAAACCACCGCTGGTAGCGGTGGTT
TTTTTGTTTGCAAGCAGCAGATTACGCGCAGAAAAAAAGGATCTCAAGAAGATCCTTTGATCTTTTCTAC
GGGGTCTGACGCTCAGTGGAACGAAAACTCACGTTAAGGGATTTTGGTCATGAGATTATCAAAAAGGATC
TTCACCTAGATCCTTTTAAATTAAAAATGAAGTTTTAAATCAATCTAAAGTATATATGAGTAAACTTGGT
CTGACAGTTACCAATGCTTAATCAGTGAGGCACCTATCTCAGCGATCTGTCTATTTCGTTCATCCATAGT
TGCCTGACTCCCCGTCGTGTAGATAACTACGATACGGGAGGGCTTACCATCTGGCCCCAGTGCTGCAATG
ATACCGCGAGACCCACGCTCACCGGCTCCAGATTTATCAGCAATAAACCAGCCAGCCGGAAGGGCCGAGC
GCAGAAGTGGTCCTGCAACTTTATCCGCCTCCATCCAGTCTATTAATTGTTGCCGGGAAGCTAGAGTAAG
TAGTTCGCCAGTTAATAGTTTGCGCAACGTTGTTGCCATTGCTACAGGCATCGTGGTGTCACGCTCGTCG
TTTGGTATGGCTTCATTCAGCTCCGGTTCCCAACGATCAAGGCGAGTTACATGATCCCCCATGTTGTGCA
AAAAAGCGGTTAGCTCCTTCGGTCCTCCGATCGTTGTCAGAAGTAAGTTGGCCGCAGTGTTATCACTCAT
GGTTATGGCAGCACTGCATAATTCTCTTACTGTCATGCCATCCGTAAGATGCTTTTCTGTGACTGGTGAG
TACTCAACCAAGTCATTCTGAGAATAGTGTATGCGGCGACCGAGTTGCTCTTGCCCGGCGTCAATACGGG
ATAATACCGCGCCACATAGCAGAACTTTAAAAGTGCTCATCATTGGAAAACGTTCTTCGGGGCGAAAACT
CTCAAGGATCTTACCGCTGTTGAGATCCAGTTCGATGTAACCCACTCGTGCACCCAACTGATCTTCAGCA
TCTTTTACTTTCACCAGCGTTTCTGGGTGAGCAAAAACAGGAAGGCAAAATGCCGCAAAAAAGGGAATAA
GGGCGACACGGAAATGTTGAATACTCATACTCTTCCTTTTTCAATATTATTGAAGCATTTATCAGGGTTA
TTGTCTCATGAGCGGATACATATTTGAATGTATTTAGAAAAATAAACAAATAGGGGTTCCGCGCACATTT
CCCCGA
