>Addgene plasmid #71687 | pcDNA3.1+ SMN1 myc HIS | addgene partial sequence | sequence record 132706 | CMV-F 5'-CGCAAATGGGCGGTAGGCGTG-3'
GAGCTCTCTGGCTAACTAGAGAACCCACTGCTTACTGGCTTATCGAAATTAATACGACTCACTATAGGGA
GACCCAAGCTGGCTAGTTAAGCTTGCTATGGCGATGAGCAGCGGCGGCAGTGGTGGCGGCGTCCCGGAGC
AGGAGGATTCCGTGCTGTTCCGGCGCGGCACAGGCCAGAGCGATGATTCTGACATTTGGGATGATACAGC
ACTGATAAAAGCATATGATAAAGCTGTGGCTTCATTTAAGCATGCTCTAAAGAATGGTGACATTTGTGAA
ACTTCGGGTAAACCAAAAACCACACCTAAAAGAAAACCTGCTAAGAAGAATAAAAGCCAAAAGAAGAATA
CTGCAGCTTCCTTACAACAGTGGAAAGTTGGGGACAAATGTTCTGCCATTTGGTCAGAAGACGGTTGCAT
TTACCCAGCTACCATTGCTTCAATTGATTTTAAGAGAGAAACCTGTGTTGTGGTTTACACTGGATATGGA
AATAGAGAGGAGCAAAATCTGTCCGATCTACTTTCCCCAATCTGTGAAGTAGCTAATAATATAGAACAAA
ATGCTCAAGAGAATGAAAATGAAAGCCAAGTTTCAACAGATGAAAGTGAGAACTCCAGGTCTCCTGGAAA
TAAATCAGATAACATCAAGCCCAAATCTGCTCCATGGAACTCTTTTCTCCCTCCACCACCCCCCATGCCA
GGGCCAAGACTGGGACCAGGAAAGCCAGGTCTAAAATTCAATGGCCCACCACCGCCACCGCCACCACCAC
CACCCCACTTACTATCATGCTGGCTGCCTCCATTTCCTTCTGGACCACCAATAATTCCCCCACCACCTCC
CATATGTCCAGATTCTCTTGATGATGCTGATGCTTTGGGAAGTATGTTAATTTCATGGTACATGAGTGGC
TATCATACTGGCTAT
