>Addgene plasmid #71687 | pcDNA3.1+ SMN1 myc HIS | addgene partial sequence | sequence record 132707 | BGH-rev 5'-TAGAAGGCACAGTCGAGG-3'
ATGGTGATGGTGATGATGACCGGTATGCATATTCAGATCCTCTTCTGAGATGAGTTTTTGTTCGAAGGGC
CCTCTAGACTCGAGCGGCCGCCACTGTGCTGGATATCTGCAGAATTCTGCCAGCATTTCCATATAATAGC
CAGTATGATAGCCACTCATGTACCATGAAATTAACATACTTCCCAAAGCATCAGCATCATCAAGAGAATC
TGGACATATGGGAGGTGGTGGGGGAATTATTGGTGGTCCAGAAGGAAATGGAGGCAGCCAGCATGATAGT
AAGTGGGGTGGTGGTGGTGGCGGTGGCGGTGGTGGGCCATTGAATTTTAGACCTGGCTTTCCTGGTCCCA
GTCTTGGCCCTGGCATGGGGGGTGGTGGAGGGAGAAAAGAGTTCCATGGAGCAGATTTGGGCTTGATGTT
ATCTGATTTATTTCCAGGAGACCTGGAGTTCTCACTTTCATCTGTTGAAACTTGGCTTTCATTTTCATTC
TCTTGAGCATTTTGTTCTATATTATTAGCTACTTCACAGATTGGGGAAAGTAGATCGGACAGATTTTGCT
CCTCTCTATTTCCATATCCAGTGTAAACCACAACACAGGTTTCTCTCTTAAAATCAATTGAAGCAATGGT
AGCTGGGTAAATGCAACCGTCTTCTGACCAAATGGCAGAACATTTGTCCCCAACTTTCCACTGTTGTAAG
GAAGCTGCAGTATTCTTCTTTTGGCTTTTATTCTTCTTAGCAGGTTTTCTTTTAGGTGTGGTTTTTGGTT
TACCCGAAGTTTCACAAATGTCACCATTCTTTAGAGCATGCTTAAATGAAGCCACAGCTTTATCATATGC
TT
